>Addgene plasmid #135555 | pFastBac HT JS-Munc18c | addgene full sequence | sequence record 272498 | Addgene NGS Result
G
[124 nt withheld, positions 2-125]
C
[91 nt withheld, positions 127-217]
A
[49 nt withheld, positions 219-267]
CCTTTGACGTTGGAGTCCACGTTCTT
[37 nt withheld, positions 294-330]
ACCCTATCTCGGTCTATTCTTTTGATTTATAAGGGATTTTGCCGATTTCGGCCTATTGGTTAAAAAATGA
GCTGATTTAACAAAAATTTAACGCGAATTTTAACAAAATATTAACGCTTACAATTTAGGTGGCACTTTTC
GGGGAAATGTGCGCGGAACCCCTATTTGTTTATTTTTCTAAATACATTCAAATATGTATCCGCTCATGAG
ACAATAACCCTGATAAATGCTTCAATAATATTGAAAAAGGAAGAGTATGAGTATTCAACATTTCCGTGTC
GCCCTTATTCCCTTTTTTGCGGCATTTTGCCTTCCTGTTTTTGCTCACCCAGAAACGCTGGTGAAAGTAA
AAGATGCTGAAGATCAGTTGGGTGCACGAGTGGGTTACATCGAACTGGATCTCAACAGCGGTAAGATCCT
TGAGAGTTTTCGCCCCGAAGAACGTTTTCCAATGATGAGCACTTTTAAAGTTCTGCTATGTGGCGCGGTA
TTATCCCGTATTGACGCCGGGCAAGAGCAACTCGGTCGCCGCATACACTATTCTCAGAATGACTTGGTTG
AGTACTCACCAGTCACAGAAAAGCATCTTACGGATGGCATGACAGTAAGAGAATTATGCAGTGCTGCCAT
AACCATGAGTGATAACACTGCGGCCAACTTACTTCTGACAACGATCGGAGGACCGAAGGAGCTAACCGCT
TTTTTGCACAACATGGGGGATCATGTAACTCGCCTTGATCGTTGGGAACCGGAGCTGAATGAAGCCATAC
CAAACGACGAGCGTGACACCACGATGCCTGTAGCAATGGCAACAACGTTGCGCAAACTATTAACTGGCGA
ACTACTTACTCTAGCTTCCCGGCAACAATTAATAGACTGGATGGAGGCGGATAAAGTTGCAGGACCACTT
CTGCGCTCGGCCCTTCCGGCTGGCTGGTTTATTGCTGATAAATCTGGAGCCGGTGAGCGTGGGTCTCGCG
GTATCATTGCAGCACTGGGGCCAGATGGTAAGCCCTCCCGTATCGTAGTTATCTACACGACGGGGAGTCA
GGCAACTATGGATGAACGAAATAGACAGATCGCTGAGATAGGTGCCTCACTGATTAAGCATTGGTAACTG
TCAGACCAAGTTTACTCATATATACTTTAGATTGATTTAAAACTTCATTTTTAATTTAAAAGGATCTAGG
TGAAGATCCTTTTTGATAATCTCATGACCAAAATCCCTTAACGTGAGTTTTCGTTCCACTGAGCGTCAGA
CCCCGTAGAAAAGATCAAAGGATCTTCTTGAGATCCTTTTTTTCTGCGCGTAATCTGCTGCTTGCAAACA
AAAAAACCACCGCTACCAGCGGTGGTTTGTTTGCCGGATCAAGAGCTACCAACTCTTTTTCCGAAGGTAA
CTGGCTTCAGCAGAGCGCAGATACCAAATACTGTTCTTCTAGTGTAGCCGTAGTTAGGCCACCACTTCAA
GAACTCTGTAGCACCGCCTACATACCTCGCTCTGCTAATCCTGTTACCAGTGGCTGCTGCCAGTGGCGAT
AAGTCGTGTCTTACCGGGTTGGACTCAAGACGATAGTTACCGGATAAGGCGCAGCGGTCGGGCTGAACGG
GGGGTTCGTGCACACAGCCCAGCTTGGAGCGAACGACCTACACCGAACTGAGATACCTACAGCGTGAGCT
ATGAGAAAGCGCCACGCTTCCCGAAGGGAGAAAGGCGGACAGGTATCCGGTAAGCGGCAGGGTCGGAACA
GGAGAGCGCACGAGGGAGCTTCCAGGGGGAAACGCCTGGTATCTTTATAGTCCTGTCGGGTTTCGCCACC
TCTGACTTGAGCGTCGATTTTTGTGATGCTCGTCAGGGGGGCGGAGCCTATGGAAAAACGCCAGCAACGC
GGCCTTTTTACGGTTCCTGGCCTTTTGCTGGCCTTTTGCTCACATGTTCTTTCCTGCGTTATCCCCTGAT
TCTGTGGATAACCGTATTACCGCCTTTGAGTGAGCTGATACCGCTCGCCGCAGCCGAACGACCGAGCGCA
GCGAGTCAGTGAGCGAGGAAGCGGAAGAGCGCCTGATGCGGTATTTTCTCCTTACGCATCTGTGCGGTAT
TTCACACCGCATAGACCAGCCGCGTAACCTGGCAAAATCGGTTACGGTTGAGTAATAAATGGATGCCCTG
CGTAAGCGGGTGTGGGCGGACAATAAAGTCTTAAACTGAACAAAATAGATCTAAACTATGACAATAAAGT
CTTAAACTAGACAGAATAGTTGTAAACTGAAATCAGTCCAGTTATGCTGTGAAAAAGCATACTGGACTTT
TGTTATGGCTAAAGCAAACTCTTCATTTTCTGAAGTGCAAATTGCCCGTCGTATTAAAGAGGGGCGTGGC
CAAGGGCATGGTAAAGACTATATTCGCGGCGTTGTGACAATTTACCGAACAACTCCGCGGCCGGGAAGCC
GATCTCGGCTTGAACGAATTGTTAGGTGGCGGTACTTGGGTCGATATCAAAGTGCATCACTTCTTCCCGT
ATGCCCAACTTTGTATAGAGAGCCACTGCGGGATCGTCACCGTAATCTGCTTGCACGTAGATCACATAAG
CACCAAGCGCGTTGGCCTCATGCTTGAGGAGATTGATGAGCGCGGTGGCAATGCCCTGCCTCCGGTGCTC
GCCGGAGACTGCGAGATCATAGATATAGATCTCACTACGCGGCTGCTCAAACTTGGGCAGAACGTAAGCC
GCGAGAGCGCCAACAACCGCTTCTTGGTCGAAGGCAGCAAGCGCGATGAATGTCTTACTACGGAGCAAGT
TCCCGAGGTAATCGGAGTCCGGCTGATGTTGGGAGTAGGTGGCTACGTCTCCGAACTCACGACCGAAAAG
ATCAAGAGCAGCCCGCATGGATTTGACTTGGTCAGGGCCGAGCCTACATGTGCGAATGATGCCCATACTT
GAGCCACCTAACTTTGTTTTAGGGCGACTGCCCTGCTGCGTAACATCGTTGCTGCTCCATAACATCAAAC
ATCGACCCACGGCGTAACGCGCTTGCTGCTTGGATGCCCGAGGCATAGACTGTACAAAAAAACAGTCATA
ACAAGCCATGAAAACCGCCACTGCGCCGTTACCACCGCTGCGTTCGGTCAAGGTTCTGGACCAGTTGCGT
GAGCGCATACGCTACTTGCATTACAGTTTACGAACCGAACAGGCTTATGTCAACTGGGTTCGTGCCTTCA
TCCGTTTCCACGGTGTGCGTCACCCGGCAACCTTGGGCAGCAGCGAAGTCGAGGCATTTCTGTCCTGGCT
GGCGAACGAGCGCAAGGTTTCGGTCTCCACGCATCGTCAGGCATTGGCGGCCTTGCTGTTCTTCTACGGC
AAGGTGCTGTGCACGGATCTGCCCTGGCTTCAGGAGATCGGAAGACCTCGGCCGTCGCGGCGCTTGCCGG
TGGTGCTGACCCCGGATGAAGTGGTTCGCATCCTCGGTTTTCTGGAAGGCGAGCATCGTTTGTTCGCCCA
GGACTCTAGCTATAGTTCTAGTGGTTGGCTACGTATACTCCGGAATATTAATAGATCATGGAGATAATTA
AAATGATAACCATCTCGCAAATAAATAAGTATTTTACTGTTTTCGTAACAGTTTTGTAATAAAAAAACCT
ATAAATATTCCGGATTATTCATACCGTCCCACCATCGGGCGCGGATCTCGGTCCGAAACCATGTCGTACT
ACCATCACCATCACCATCACGATTACGATATCCCAACGACCGAAAACCTGTATTTTCAGGGCGCCATGGG
ATCCATGGCGCCGCCGGTATCGGAGCGGGGACTGAAGAGCGTCGTGTGGCGGAAGATAAAAACAGCCGTG
TTCGATGACTGCCGGAAAGAAGGCGAATGGAAGATAATGCTGTTAGATGAGTTTACCACCAAACTTTTGT
CGTCATGCTGCAAAATGACAGACCTTCTAGAGGAGGGCATAACTGTTATAGAGAATATTTATAAGAATCG
TGAACCTGTCAGACAAATGAAAGCTCTTTATTTCATCTCTCCAACACCAAAATCTGTAGATTGTTTCTTG
AGAGATTTTGGAAGTAAATCTGAGAAAAAATACAAAGCAGCGTATATATACTTCACTGACTTTTGTCCTG
ACAGTCTCTTTAACAAGATTAAAGCATCTTGCTCCAAGTCAATAAGAAGATGTAAGGAAATAAACATTTC
CTTCATTCCACAGGAATCTCAGGTTTATACTCTTGATGTACCGGACGCATTCTATTACTGTTACAGTCCA
GACCCTAGTAACGCCAGCAGGAAAGAAGTGGTCATGGAGGCAATGGCTGAGCAGATTGTGACAGTGTGTG
CCACTCTGGATGAAAACCCTGGAGTGAGGTACAAGAGTAAACCTCTAGATAATGCCAGTAAGCTTGCACA
GCTGGTTGAGAAAAAGCTTGAAGACTACTACAAAATTGATGAAAAAGGCCTAATAAAGGGTAAAACTCAG
TCCCAGCTCTTAATAATTGACCGTGGCTTTGACCCTGTGTCCACTGTCCTGCATGAACTGACCTTTCAGG
CAATGGCATATGATCTACTACCAATTGAGAATGATACATACAAGTACAAAACAGATGGAAAAGAGAAGGA
GGCAGTTCTTGAAGAAGACGACGACCTGTGGGTGCGGGTTCGACACCGGCACATCGCGGTTGTGTTGGAG
GAAATTCCAAAGCTTATGAAGGAAATTTCATCAACAAAGAAAGCTACAGAGGGGAAGACATCACTTAGCG
CTCTTACCCAGCTGATGAAAAAGATGCCGCACTTCCGAAAGCAGATCTCGAAGCAAGTAGTCCATCTTAA
CTTAGCTGAAGACTGCATGAATAAGTTTAAGCTGAATATTGAGAAGCTCTGCAAAACTGAGCAGGACCTG
GCACTTGGAACAGATGCTGAAGGCCAGCGGGTGAAGGACTCCATGCTGGTGCTCCTCCCAGTGCTGCTCA
ACAAAAACCATGACAACTGCGACAAAATACGGGCAGTCCTGCTCTACATCTTCGGGATTAATGGAACCAC
TGAAGAAAATCTGGACAGACTGATCCACAATGTAAAGATAGAAGATGATAGTGATATGATTCGTAACTGG
AGCCACCTTGGTGTTCCCATTGTTCCCCCATCCCAGCAAGCCAAACCACTGAGAAAGGATCGGTCTGCAG
AAGAGACTTTTCAGCTTTCTCGATGGACACCTTTTATCAAAGATATCATGGAGGATGCCATTGATAATAG
ATTAGATTCCAAAGAGTGGCCGTATTGTTCCCGGTGCCCAGCAGTGTGGAATGGCTCTGGAGCTGTGAGT
GCTCGCCAGAAACCCAGAACTAACTACTTAGAGCTGGACCGGAAAAATGGGTCAAGGCTGATTATTTTTG
TAATTGGAGGAATTACGTACTCTGAGATGCGGTGTGCTTATGAAGTTTCCCAGGCACATAAATCCTGTGA
GGTTATTATTGGTTCCACACATATTTTAACACCCAGAAAGCTCCTGGATGATATAAAAATGCTGAATAAA
TCAAAGGATAAAGTTTCCTTTAAGGATGAGTAAGTCGACGAGCTCAACTAGTGCGGCCGCTTTCGAATCT
AGAGCCTGCAGTCTCGAGGCATGCGGTACCAAGCTTGTCGAGAAGTACTAGAGGATCATAATCAGCCATA
CCACATTTGTAGAGGTTTTACTTGCTTTAAAAAACCTCCCACACCTCCCCCTGAACCTGAAACATAAAAT
GAATGCAATTGTTGTTGTTAACTTGTTTATTGCAGCTTATAATGGTTACAAATAAAGCAATAGCATCACA
AATTTCACAAATAAAGCATTTTTTTCACTGCATTCTAGTTGTGGTTTGTCCAAACTCATCAATGTATCTT
ATCATGTCTGGATCTGATCACTGCTTGAGCCTAGGAGATCCGAACCAGATAAGTGAAATCTAGTTCCAAA
CTATTTTGTCATTTTTAATTTTCGTATTAGCTTACGACGCTACACCCAGTTCCCATCTATTTTGTCACTC
TTCCCTAAATAATCCTTAAAAACTCCATTTCCACCCCTCCCAGTTCCCAACTATTTTGTCCGCCCACAGC
GGGGCATTTTTCTTCCTGTTATGTTTTTAATCAAACATCCTGCCAACTCCATGTGACAAACCGTCATCTT
CGGCTACTTTTTCTCTGTCACAGAATGAAAATTTTTCTGTCATCTCTTCGTTATTAATGTTTGTAATTGA
CTGAATATCAACGCTTATTTGCAGCCTGAATGGCGAATGG
Features (pLannotate 1.2.2; 17 found; start..end, strand, type, name):
      2..456     +  rep_origin     f1 ori (sequence partly withheld): f1 bacteriophage origin of replication; arrow indicates direction of (+) strand synthesis
    482..586     +  promoter       AmpR promoter: bla
    587..1447    +  CDS            AmpR: β-lactamase; bla; confers resistance to ampicillin, carbenicillin, and related antibiotics
   1618..2206    +  rep_origin     ori: high-copy-number ColE1/pMB1/pBR322/pUC origin of replication
   2392..2443    -  misc_feature   bom (fragment): basis of mobility region from pBR322
   2511..2735    -  mobile_element Tn7R: mini-Tn7 element (right end of the Tn7 transposon) Tn7
   2802..3335    -  CDS            GmR: gentamycin acetyltransferase; aacC1; confers resistance to gentamycin
   3505..3533    -  promoter       Pc promoter: intI1 (promoter lies within the coding sequence); class 1 integron promoter
   3511..3858    -  CDS            YPR2_ECOLX (fragment): Protein predicted: Swiss-Prot protein existence level 4. From Escherichia coli.
   3885..3976    +  promoter       polyhedrin promoter: polh from Autographa californica; promoter for the baculovirus polyhedrin gene
   4041..4060    +  CDS            8xHis (fragment): 8xHis affinity tag
   4082..4102    +  CDS            TEV site: tobacco etch virus (TEV) protease recognition and cleavage site
   4115..5890    +  CDS            Stxbp3: STXB3_MOUSE - Also known as Stxbp3a, Unc18c. Experimental evidence at protein level: Swiss-Prot protein existence level 1. Together with STX4 and VAMP2, may play a role in insulin- dependent movement of GLUT4 and in docking/fusion of intracellular GLUT4-containing vesicles with the cell surface in adipocytes. From Mus musculus (Mouse).
   5984..6067    +  CDS            large T antigen (fragment): large T antigen from SV40 (simian virus 40)
   6090..6224    +  polyA_signal   SV40 poly(A) signal: SV40 polyadenylation signal
   6253..6418    -  mobile_element Tn7L: mini-Tn7 element (left end of the Tn7 transposon) Tn7
   6581..6597    +  CDS            lacZα (fragment): LacZα fragment of β-galactosidase; lacZ fragment
