[The description below was written by a language model from this plasmid's Addgene catalogue record and pLannotate feature annotations shown in this document.]
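Description:
pFastBac HT JS-Munc18c is a baculovirus donor (transfer) plasmid built on the pFastBac backbone for producing mouse Munc18c in insect cells, specifically Sf9 cells according to the record. The sequenced construct is about 6.6 kb. In bacteria it replicates from a high-copy ColE1/pUC-type origin and is selected with ampicillin through the β-lactamase gene. An f1 phage origin is also present.

The expression cassette lies between the right and left ends of a mini-Tn7 element (Tn7R and Tn7L), together with a gentamicin acetyltransferase gene driven by the Pc integron promoter. In pFastBac-type systems, this arrangement lets the whole Tn7-flanked segment transpose into a baculovirus shuttle genome (bacmid) maintained in E. coli, with gentamicin resistance marking the transposed cassette. The recombinant bacmid is then used to generate virus for infecting insect cells.

Within the cassette, the strong, very late polyhedrin promoter from Autographa californica nucleopolyhedrovirus drives an open reading frame that begins with a backbone-encoded His6 tag (annotated automatically as a partial 8xHis match). This is followed by a TEV protease recognition site and then the roughly 1.8 kb Munc18c coding sequence (gene Stxbp3), cloned between BamHI and SalI sites that remain intact. An SV40 polyadenylation signal terminates the transcript.

The tag allows metal-affinity purification, and TEV cleavage removes it from the purified protein. Munc18c is a Sec1/Munc18-family protein linked to syntaxin-4 and VAMP2 in GLUT4 vesicle docking and fusion. The associated publication indicates that the recombinant protein is intended for in vitro reconstitution of SNARE-dependent vesicle fusion.
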