Addgene plasmid #135555: pFastBac HT JS-Munc18c
Purpose: Express mouse Munc18c in Sf9 cells, the resulted plasmid encodes an N-terminally His6-tagged Munc18c protein with a tobacco etch virus (TEV) cleavage site between the His6 tag and Munc18c.
Depositing lab: Jingshi Shen. Depositing organization: University of Colorado, Boulder. Publication: Functional Reconstitution of Intracellular Vesicle Fusion Using Purified SNAREs and Sec1/Munc18 (SM) Proteins. Yu H, Crisman L, Stowell MHB, Shen J. Methods Mol Biol. 2019;1860:237-249. doi: 10.1007/978-1-4939-8760-3_15. PubMed 30317509.
Backbone
  Vector backbone: pFastBac
  Vector type: Insect Expression
Growth in bacteria
  Bacterial resistance: Ampicillin, 100 μg/mL
  Growth temperature: 37°C
  Growth strain: DH5alpha
  Copy number: Unknown
Gene/Insert
  Gene/Insert name: Munc18c
  Species: M. musculus (mouse)
  Insert size (bp): 1779
  Promoter: polyhedrin promoter
  Tag / fusion protein: 6xHis tag and TEV site (N terminal on backbone)
  Cloning method: Restriction Enzyme; 5′ cloning site BamHI (not destroyed); 3′ cloning site SalI (not destroyed)
  Sequencing primers: 5′ CAGTTTTGTAATAAAAAAACCTATAAAT; 3′ TAAGCTGCAATAAACAAGTT
Terms and licenses: Academic/Nonprofit Terms; Industry Terms: Not Available to Industry
How to cite: pFastBac HT JS-Munc18c was a gift from Jingshi Shen (Addgene plasmid # 135555 ; http://n2t.net/addgene:135555 ; RRID:Addgene_135555)
